>Addgene plasmid #173662 | Lenti-sgNT.3#3/Cre | addgene full sequence | sequence record 361632 | Addgene NGS Result
AATGTTGAATACTCATACTCTTCCTTTTTCAATATTATTGAAGCATTTATCAGGGTTATTGTCTCATGAG
CGGATACATATTTGAATGTATTTAGAAAAATAAACAAATAGGGGTTCCGCGCACATTTCCCCGAAAAGTG
CCACCTGACGTCGACGGATCGGGAGATCTCCCGATCCCCTATGGTGCACTCTCAGTACAATCTGCTCTGA
TGCCGCATAGTTAAGCCAGTATCTGCTCCCTGCTTGTGTGTTGGAGGTCGCTGAGTAGTGCGCGAGCAAA
ATTTAAGCTACAACAAGGCAAGGCTTGACCGACAATTGCATGAAGAATCTGCTTAGGGTTAGGCGTTTTG
CGCTGCTTCGCGATGTACGGGCCAGATATACGCGTTGACATTGATTATTGACTAGTTATTAATAGTAATC
AATTACGGGGTCATTAGTTCATAGCCCATATATGGAGTTCCGCGTTACATAACTTACGGTAAATGGCCCG
CCTGGCTGACCGCCCAACGACCCCCGCCCATTGACGTCAATAATGACGTATGTTCCCATAGTAACGCCAA
TAGGGACTTTCCATTGACGTCAATGGGTGGAGTATTTACGGTAAACTGCCCACTTGGCAGTACATCAAGT
GTATCATATGCCAAGTACGCCCCCTATTGACGTCAATGACGGTAAATGGCCCGCCTGGCATTATGCCCAG
TACATGACCTTATGGGACTTTCCTACTTGGCAGTACATCTACGTATTAGTCATCGCTATTACCATGGTGA
TGCGGTTTTGGCAGTACATCAATGGGCGTGGATAGCGGTTTGACTCACGGGGATTTCCAAGTCTCCACCC
CATTGACGTCAATGGGAGTTTGTTTTGGCACCAAAATCAACGGGACTTTCCAAAATGTCGTAACAACTCC
GCCCCATTGACGCAAATGGGCGGTAGGCGTGTACGGTGGGAGGTCTATATAAGCAGCGCGTTTTGCCTGT
ACTGGGTCTCTCTGGTTAGACCAGATCTGAGCCTGGGAGCTCTCTGGCTAACTAGGGAACCCACTGCTTA
AGCCTCAATAAAGCTTGCCTTGAGTGCTTCAAGTAGTGTGTGCCCGTCTGTTGTGTGACTCTGGTAACTA
GAGATCCCTCAGACCCTTTTAGTCAGTGTGGAAAATCTCTAGCAGTGGCGCCCGAACAGGGACTTGAAAG
CGAAAGGGAAACCAGAGGAGCTCTCTCGACGCAGGACTCGGCTTGCTGAAGCGCGCACGGCAAGAGGCGA
GGGGCGGCGACTGGTGAGTACGCCAAAAATTTTGACTAGCGGAGGCTAGAAGGAGAGAGATGGGTGCGAG
AGCGTCAGTATTAAGCGGGGGAGAATTAGATCGCGATGGGAAAAAATTCGGTTAAGGCCAGGGGGAAAGA
AAAAATATAAATTAAAACATATAGTATGGGCAAGCAGGGAGCTAGAACGATTCGCAGTTAATCCTGGCCT
GTTAGAAACATCAGAAGGCTGTAGACAAATACTGGGACAGCTACAACCATCCCTTCAGACAGGATCAGAA
GAACTTAGATCATTATATAATACAGTAGCAACCCTCTATTGTGTGCATCAAAGGATAGAGATAAAAGACA
CCAAGGAAGCTTTAGACAAGATAGAGGAAGAGCAAAACAAAAGTAAGACCACCGCACAGCAAGCGGCCGG
CCGCTGATCTTCAGACCTGGAGGAGGAGATATGAGGGACAATTGGAGAAGTGAATTATATAAATATAAAG
TAGTAAAAATTGAACCATTAGGAGTAGCACCCACCAAGGCAAAGAGAAGAGTGGTGCAGAGAGAAAAAAG
AGCAGTGGGAATAGGAGCTTTGTTCCTTGGGTTCTTGGGAGCAGCAGGAAGCACTATGGGCGCAGCGTCA
ATGACGCTGACGGTACAGGCCAGACAATTATTGTCTGGTATAGTGCAGCAGCAGAACAATTTGCTGAGGG
CTATTGAGGCGCAACAGCATCTGTTGCAACTCACAGTCTGGGGCATCAAGCAGCTCCAGGCAAGAATCCT
GGCTGTGGAAAGATACCTAAAGGATCAACAGCTCCTGGGGATTTGGGGTTGCTCTGGAAAACTCATTTGC
ACCACTGCTGTGCCTTGGAATGCTAGTTGGAGTAATAAATCTCTGGAACAGATTTGGAATCACACGACCT
GGATGGAGTGGGACAGAGAAATTAACAATTACACAAGCTTAATACACTCCTTAATTGAAGAATCGCAAAA
CCAGCAAGAAAAGAATGAACAAGAATTATTGGAATTAGATAAATGGGCAAGTTTGTGGAATTGGTTTAAC
ATAACAAATTGGCTGTGGTATATAAAATTATTCATAATGATAGTAGGAGGCTTGGTAGGTTTAAGAATAG
TTTTTGCTGTACTTTCTATAGTGAATAGAGTTAGGCAGGGATATTCACCATTATCGTTTCAGACCCACCT
CCCAACCCCGAGGGGACCCGACAGGCCCGAAGGAATAGAAGAAGAAGGTGGAGAGAGAGACAGAGACAGA
TCCATTCGATTAGTGAACGGATCGGCACTGCGTGCGCCAATTCTGCAGACAAATGGCAGTATTCATCCAC
AATTTTAAAAGAAAAGGGGGGATTGGGGGGTACAGTGCAGGGGAAAGAATAGTAGACATAATAGCAACAG
ACATACAAACTAAAGAATTACAAAAACAAATTACAAAAATTCAAAATTTTCGGGTTTATTACAGGGACAG
CAGAGATCCAGTTTGGTTAGTACCGGGCCCGCTCTAGCCCTGCAGGAACTGTTTAAACTGTGAGGGCCTA
TTTCCCATGATTCCTTCATATTTGCATATACGATACAAGGCTGTTAGAGAGATAATTGGAATTAATTTGA
CTGTAAACACAAAGATATTAGTACAAAATACGTGACGTAGAAAGTAATAATTTCTTGGGTAGTTTGCAGT
TTTAAAATTATGTTTTAAAATGGACTATCATATGCTTACCGTAACTTGAAAGTATTTCGATTTCTTGGCT
TTATATATCTTGTGGAAAGGACCAAACACCGACTGAAATCCAAGGACTGTGTTTTAGAGCTAGAAATAGC
AAGTTAAAATAAGGCTAGTCCGTTATCAACTTGAAAAAGTGGCACCGAGTCGGTGCTTTTTTGTTTGGCG
CGCCTATGGCTTAATTAACATGGCGGCCGCATTCTACCGGGTAGGGGAGGCGCTTTTCCCAAGGCAGTCT
GGAGCATGCGCTTTAGCAGCCCCGCTGGGCACTTGGCGCTACACAAGTGGCCTCTGGCCTCGCACACATT
CCACATCCACCGGTAGGCGCCAACCGGCTCCGTTCTTTGGTGGCCCCTTCGCGCCACCTTCTACTCCTCC
CCTAGTCAGGAAGTTCCCCCCCGCCCCGCAGCTCGCGTCGTGCAGGACGTGACAAATGGAAGTAGCACGT
CTCACTAGTCTCGTGCAGATGGACAGCACCGCTGAGCAATGGAAGCGGGTAGGCCTTTGGGGCAGCGGCC
AATAGCAGCTTTGCTCCTTCGCTTTCTGGGCTCAGAGGCTGGGAAGGGGTGGGTCCGGGGGCGGGCTCAG
GGGCGGGCTCAGGGGCGGGGCGGGCGCCCGAAGGTCCTCCGGAGGCCCGGCATTCTGCACGCTTCAAAAG
CGCACGTCTGCCGCGCTGTTCTCCTCTTCCTCATCTCCGGGACCCGGGATGCCCAAGAAGAAGAGGAAGG
TGTCCAATTTACTGACCGTACACCAAAATTTGCCTGCATTACCGGTCGATGCAACGAGTGATGAGGTTCG
CAAGAACCTGATGGACATGTTCAGGGATCGCCAGGCGTTTTCTGAGCATACCTGGAAAATGCTTCTGTCC
GTTTGCCGGTCGTGGGCGGCATGGTGCAAGTTGAATAACCGGAAATGGTTTCCCGCAGAACCTGAAGATG
TTCGCGATTATCTTCTATATCTTCAGGCGCGCGGTCTGGCAGTAAAAACTATCCAGCAACATTTGGGCCA
GCTAAACATGCTTCATCGTCGGTCCGGGCTGCCACGACCAAGTGACAGCAATGCTGTTTCACTGGTTATG
CGGCGGATCCGAAAAGAAAACGTTGATGCCGGTGAACGTGCAAAACAGGCTCTAGCGTTCGAACGCACTG
ATTTCGACCAGGTTCGTTCACTCATGGAAAATAGCGATCGCTGCCAGGATATACGTAATCTGGCATTTCT
GGGGATTGCTTATAACACCCTGTTACGTATAGCCGAAATTGCCAGGATCAGGGTTAAAGATATCTCACGT
ACTGACGGTGGGAGAATGTTAATCCATATTGGCAGAACGAAAACGCTGGTTAGCACCGCAGGTGTAGAGA
AGGCACTTAGCCTGGGGGTAACTAAACTGGTCGAGCGATGGATTTCCGTCTCTGGTGTAGCTGATGATCC
GAATAACTACCTGTTTTGCCGGGTCAGAAAAAATGGTGTTGCCGCGCCATCTGCCACCAGCCAGCTATCA
ACTCGCGCCCTGGAAGGGATTTTTGAAGCAACTCATCGATTGATTTACGGCGCTAAGGATGACTCTGGTC
AGAGATACCTGGCCTGGTCTGGACACAGTGCCCGTGTCGGAGCCGCGCGAGATATGGCCCGCGCTGGAGT
TTCAATACCGGAGATCATGCAAGCTGGTGGCTGGACCAATGTAAATATTGTCATGAACTATATCCGTAAC
CTGGATAGTGAAACAGGGGCAATGGTGCGCCTGCTGGAAGATGGCGATTAGCCATGTTTAAGGGTTCCGG
TTCCACTAGGTACAATTCGATATCAAGCTTATCGATAATCAACCTCTGGATTACAAAATTTGTGAAAGAT
TGACTGGTATTCTTAACTATGTTGCTCCTTTTACGCTATGTGGATACGCTGCTTTAATGCCTTTGTATCA
TGCTATTGCTTCCCGTATGGCTTTCATTTTCTCCTCCTTGTATAAATCCTGGTTGCTGTCTCTTTATGAG
GAGTTGTGGCCCGTTGTCAGGCAACGTGGCGTGGTGTGCACTGTGTTTGCTGACGCAACCCCCACTGGTT
GGGGCATTGCCACCACCTGTCAGCTCCTTTCCGGGACTTTCGCTTTCCCCCTCCCTATTGCCACGGCGGA
ACTCATCGCCGCCTGCCTTGCCCGCTGCTGGACAGGGGCTCGGCTGTTGGGCACTGACAATTCCGTGGTG
TTGTCGGGGAAATCATCGTCCTTTCCTTGGCTGCTCGCCTGTGTTGCCACCTGGATTCTGCGCGGGACGT
CCTTCTGCTACGTCCCTTCGGCCCTCAATCCAGCGGACCTTCCTTCCCGCGGCCTGCTGCCGGCTCTGCG
GCCTCTTCCGCGTCTTCGCCTTCGCCCTCAGACGAGTCGGATCTCCCTTTGGGCCGCCTCCCCGCATCGA
TACCGTCGACCTCGATCGAGACCTAGAAAAACATGGAGCAATCACAAGTAGCAATACAGCAGCTACCAAT
GCTGATTGTGCCTGGCTAGAAGCACAAGAGGAGGAGGAGGTGGGTTTTCCAGTCACACCTCAGGTACCTT
TAAGACCAATGACTTACAAGGCAGCTGTAGATCTTAGCCACTTTTTAAAAGAAAAGGGGGGACTGGAAGG
GCTAATTCACTCCCAACGAAGACAAGATATCCTTGATCTGTGGATCTACCACACACAAGGCTACTTCCCT
GATTGGCAGAACTACACACCAGGGCCAGGGATCAGATATCCACTGACCTTTGGATGGTGCTACAAGCTAG
TACCAGTTGAGCAAGAGAAGGTAGAAGAAGCCAATGAAGGAGAGAACACCCGCTTGTTACACCCTGTGAG
CCTGCATGGGATGGATGACCCGGAGAGAGAAGTATTAGAGTGGAGGTTTGACAGCCGCCTAGCATTTCAT
CACATGGCCCGAGAGCTGCATCCGGACTGTACTGGGTCTCTCTGGTTAGACCAGATCTGAGCCTGGGAGC
TCTCTGGCTAACTAGGGAACCCACTGCTTAAGCCTCAATAAAGCTTGCCTTGAGTGCTTCAAGTAGTGTG
TGCCCGTCTGTTGTGTGACTCTGGTAACTAGAGATCCCTCAGACCCTTTTAGTCAGTGTGGAAAATCTCT
AGCAGCATGTGAGCAAAAGGCCAGCAAAAGGCCAGGAACCGTAAAAAGGCCGCGTTGCTGGCGTTTTTCC
ATAGGCTCCGCCCCCCTGACGAGCATCACAAAAATCGACGCTCAAGTCAGAGGTGGCGAAACCCGACAGG
ACTATAAAGATACCAGGCGTTTCCCCCTGGAAGCTCCCTCGTGCGCTCTCCTGTTCCGACCCTGCCGCTT
ACCGGATACCTGTCCGCCTTTCTCCCTTCGGGAAGCGTGGCGCTTTCTCATAGCTCACGCTGTAGGTATC
TCAGTTCGGTGTAGGTCGTTCGCTCCAAGCTGGGCTGTGTGCACGAACCCCCCGTTCAGCCCGACCGCTG
CGCCTTATCCGGTAACTATCGTCTTGAGTCCAACCCGGTAAGACACGACTTATCGCCACTGGCAGCAGCC
ACTGGTAACAGGATTAGCAGAGCGAGGTATGTAGGCGGTGCTACAGAGTTCTTGAAGTGGTGGCCTAACT
ACGGCTACACTAGAAGAACAGTATTTGGTATCTGCGCTCTGCTGAAGCCAGTTACCTTCGGAAAAAGAGT
TGGTAGCTCTTGATCCGGCAAACAAACCACCGCTGGTAGCGGTGGTTTTTTTGTTTGCAAGCAGCAGATT
ACGCGCAGAAAAAAAGGATCTCAAGAAGATCCTTTGATCTTTTCTACGGGGTCTGACGCTCAGTGGAACG
AAAACTCACGTTAAGGGATTTTGGTCATGAGATTATCAAAAAGGATCTTCACCTAGATCCTTTTAAATTA
AAAATGAAGTTTTAAATCAATCTAAAGTATATATGAGTAAACTTGGTCTGACAGTTACCAATGCTTAATC
AGTGAGGCACCTATCTCAGCGATCTGTCTATTTCGTTCATCCATAGTTGCCTGACTCCCCGTCGTGTAGA
TAACTACGATACGGGAGGGCTTACCATCTGGCCCCAGTGCTGCAATGATACCGCGAGACCCACGCTCACC
GGCTCCAGATTTATCAGCAATAAACCAGCCAGCCGGAAGGGCCGAGCGCAGAAGTGGTCCTGCAACTTTA
TCCGCCTCCATCCAGTCTATTAATTGTTGCCGGGAAGCTAGAGTAAGTAGTTCGCCAGTTAATAGTTTGC
GCAACGTTGTTGCCATTGCTACAGGCATCGTGGTGTCACGCTCGTCGTTTGGTATGGCTTCATTCAGCTC
CGGTTCCCAACGATCAAGGCGAGTTACATGATCCCCCATGTTGTGCAAAAAAGCGGTTAGCTCCTTCGGT
CCTCCGATCGTTGTCAGAAGTAAGTTGGCCGCAGTGTTATCACTCATGGTTATGGCAGCACTGCATAATT
CTCTTACTGTCATGCCATCCGTAAGATGCTTTTCTGTGACTGGTGAGTACTCAACCAAGTCATTCTGAGA
ATAGTGTATGCGGCGACCGAGTTGCTCTTGCCCGGCGTCAATACGGGATAATACCGCGCCACATAGCAGA
ACTTTAAAAGTGCTCATCATTGGAAAACGTTCTTCGGGGCGAAAACTCTCAAGGATCTTACCGCTGTTGA
GATCCAGTTCGATGTAACCCACTCGTGCACCCAACTGATCTTCAGCATCTTTTACTTTCACCAGCGTTTC
TGGGTGAGCAAAAACAGGAAGGCAAAATGCCGCAAAAAAGGGAATAAGGGCGACACGGA
Features (pLannotate 1.2.2; 21 found; start..end, strand, type, name):
     17..121     -  promoter       AmpR promoter: bla
    180..232     -  misc_feature   bom (fragment): basis of mobility region from pBR322
    387..766     +  enhancer       CMV enhancer: human cytomegalovirus immediate early enhancer
    767..966     +  promoter       CMV promoter: human cytomegalovirus (CMV) immediate early promoter
    984..1164    +  LTR            5' LTR (truncated): truncated 5' long terminal repeat (LTR) from HIV-1
   1211..1336    +  misc_feature   HIV-1 Ψ: packaging signal of human immunodeficiency virus type 1
   1320..1658    +  CDS            HIV-1 gag (fragment): gag protein from human immunodeficiency virus 1; gag
   1833..2066    +  misc_feature   RRE: The Rev response element (RRE) of HIV-1 allows for Rev-dependent mRNA export from the nucleus to the cytoplasm.
   2443..2543    +  CDS            Rev (fragment): human immunodeficiency virus 1 (HIV-1) Rev protein; rev; enhances nuclear export of unspliced and incompletely spliced viral mRNAs
   2593..2710    +  misc_feature   cPPT/CTS: central polypurine tract and central termination sequence of HIV-1
   2792..3032    +  promoter       U6 promoter: RNA polymerase III promoter for human U6 snRNA
   3061..3136    +  misc_RNA       gRNA scaffold: guide RNA scaffold for the Streptococcus pyogenes CRISPR/Cas9 system
   3189..3681    +  promoter       PGK promoter: mouse phosphoglycerate kinase 1 promoter
   3711..4741    +  CDS            Cre (fragment): site-specific recombinase Cre is a site-specific recombinase from bacteriophage P1. Recombination occurs at loxP sequences.
   4774..4797    +  misc_feature   MCS (fragment): pBluescript multiple cloning site
   4797..5385    +  misc_feature   WPRE: woodchuck hepatitis virus posttranscriptional regulatory element
   5386..5405    +  misc_feature   MCS (fragment): pBluescript multiple cloning site
   5407..5907    +  CDS            nef (fragment): NEF_HV1LA - Experimental evidence at protein level: Swiss-Prot protein existence level 1. Extracellular Nef protein targets CD4(+) T-lymphocytes for apoptosis by interacting with CXCR4 surface receptors. From Human immunodeficiency virus type 1 group M subtype B (isolate Lai) (HIV-1).
   5914..6094    +  LTR            5' LTR (truncated): truncated 5' long terminal repeat (LTR) from HIV-1
   6156..6744    -  rep_origin     ori: high-copy-number ColE1/pMB1/pBR322/pUC origin of replication
   6915..16      -  CDS            AmpR (across the origin): β-lactamase; bla; confers resistance to ampicillin, carbenicillin, and related antibiotics
