[The description below was written by a language model from this plasmid's Addgene catalogue record and pLannotate feature annotations shown in this document.]
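Description:
Lenti-sgNT.3#3/Cre is a 7,759-nt HIV-1-based lentiviral transfer plasmid built on the pLL3.3 backbone that combines a CRISPR guide RNA cassette with a Cre recombinase expression unit. In bacteria it is maintained at high copy through a ColE1/pUC-type origin and selected with ampicillin via the β-lactamase gene. A recombination-tolerant strain is listed for growth, as is usual for plasmids with repeated LTR sequences. The viral portion starts with a CMV enhancer/promoter fused to a truncated 5' LTR, which drives Tat-independent transcription of the genomic RNA in packaging cells. This is followed by the Ψ packaging signal with a partial gag sequence, the Rev response element for nuclear export of the unspliced RNA, and the cPPT/CTS that aids nuclear import of the reverse-transcribed genome. A WPRE sits downstream of the payload to boost transcript stability. The cassette ends with a nef fragment and a second truncated LTR, which the annotation labels as a 5' LTR but which occupies the 3' position.

The payload has two independent transcription units. A human U6 RNA polymerase III promoter drives a synthetic guide fused to the Streptococcus pyogenes Cas9 scaffold. The purpose field calls this guide "NT.3-targeting", but the insert is recorded as a non-targeting gRNA, so it appears to be a control guide. Downstream, the mouse PGK promoter expresses Cre recombinase. No Cas9 is encoded, so editing would depend on Cas9 supplied by the recipient cells or animal. Cre can recombine loxP-flanked alleles in transduced cells, for example to activate conditional alleles. The associated publication concerns tumour suppressor function in oncogenic KRAS-driven lung cancer, which fits use as an inert-guide control alongside gene-targeting Lenti-sgRNA/Cre vectors.
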