Addgene plasmid #173662: Lenti-sgNT.3#3/Cre
Purpose: Expresses a NT.3-targeting gRNA and Cre-recombinase
Depositing lab: Charles Swanton. Depositing organization: University College London. Publication: A functional taxonomy of tumor suppression in oncogenic KRAS-driven lung cancer. Cai H, Chew SK, Li C, Tsai MK, Andrejka L, Murray CW, Hughes NW, Shuldiner EG, Ashkin EL, Tang R, Hung KL, Chen LC, Lee SYC, Yousefi M, Lin WY, Kunder CA, Cong L, McFarland CD, Petrov DA, Swanton C, Winslow MM. Cancer Discov. 2021 Feb 19. pii: 2159-8290.CD-20-1325. doi: 10.1158/2159-8290.CD-20-1325. PubMed 33608386.
Backbone
  Vector backbone: pLL3.3
  Vector type: Lentiviral, Cre/Lox, CRISPR
Growth in bacteria
  Bacterial resistance: Ampicillin, 100 μg/mL
  Growth temperature: 37°C
  Growth strain: NEB Stable
  Copy number: High Copy
Gene/Insert
  Gene/Insert name: Non-targeting gRNA
  gRNA/shRNA sequence: GACTGAAATCCAAGGACTGT
  Species: Synthetic
  Cloning method: Restriction Enzyme; 5′ cloning site unknown (unknown if destroyed); 3′ cloning site unknown (unknown if destroyed)
Terms and licenses: Academic/Nonprofit Terms; Industry Terms: Not Available to Industry
How to cite: Lenti-sgNT.3#3/Cre was a gift from Charles Swanton (Addgene plasmid # 173662 ; http://n2t.net/addgene:173662 ; RRID:Addgene_173662)
